Addgene plasmid #207015: IAA17-4flag-HIS5
Purpose: (Empty Backbone) For ORF tagging with IAA17-4Flag. IAA17 is an auxin-inducible degron (AID).
Depositing lab: Zhiping Xie. Depositing organization: Shanghai Jiao Tong University. Publication: Membrane recruitment of Atg8 by Hfl1 facilitates turnover of vacuolar membrane proteins in yeast cells approaching stationary phase. He CW, Cui XF, Ma SJ, Xu Q, Ran YP, Chen WZ, Mu JX, Li H, Zhu J, Gong Q, Xie Z. BMC Biol. 2021 Jun 4;19(1):117. doi: 10.1186/s12915-021-01048-7. PubMed 34088313.
Backbone
  Vector backbone: ClhN-4flag- HIS5(S.p.)
  Vector type: Yeast Expression
Growth in bacteria
  Bacterial resistance: Ampicillin, 100 μg/mL
  Growth temperature: 37°C
  Growth strain: DH5alpha
  Copy number: High Copy
Gene/Insert
  Gene/Insert name: None
Terms and licenses: Academic/Nonprofit Terms; Industry Terms: Not Available to Industry
How to cite: IAA17-4flag-HIS5 was a gift from Zhiping Xie (Addgene plasmid # 207015 ; http://n2t.net/addgene:207015 ; RRID:Addgene_207015)
