[The description below was written by a language model from this plasmid's Addgene catalogue record and pLannotate feature annotations shown in this document.]
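Description:
IAA17-4flag-HIS5 is an empty-backbone yeast tagging plasmid, derived from a ClhN-4flag-HIS5(S.p.) vector, that supplies a cassette for fusing an auxin-inducible degron and epitope tag to an open reading frame of interest. It carries no insert of its own. In E. coli it is maintained by a high-copy ColE1/pUC-type origin and selected with ampicillin through the β-lactamase gene. The annotated sequence shows no yeast replication origin or centromere, which fits a plasmid that serves as a source of a tagging cassette rather than as an episome, although the record does not spell out the integration strategy. Short remnants of lacI, rop and bom, together with flanking T7 and SP6 promoters, are leftovers of the cloning backbone.

The functional module begins with IAA17 coding sequence from Arabidopsis thaliana, of which the annotation recognises the minimal "mini-AID" degron segment. In the presence of auxin and the TIR1 F-box protein, this degron directs rapid degradation of the fused protein. According to the name and stated purpose it is followed by four FLAG epitopes for detection. These are not called as a separate feature but would fall in the unannotated stretch before the S. cerevisiae ADH1 terminator, which ends transcription of the tagged gene. Downstream lies the selectable marker, Schizosaccharomyces pombe his5, driven by the Ashbya gossypii TEF promoter and terminator, which complements S. cerevisiae his3 auxotrophy. The marker is flanked by two loxP sites in the same orientation, so Cre recombinase can excise it and allow the marker to be reused. The construct is intended for building yeast strains with conditionally depletable, FLAG-detectable proteins.
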