Features (pLannotate 1.2.2; 15 found; start..end, strand, type, name):
    255..458     +  CDS            mini-AID: minimal degron from the auxin-responsive IAA17 protein of Arabidopsis thaliana (Kubota et al., 2013) acts as an auxin-inducible degron (AID) in the presence of TIR1
    920..1107    +  terminator     ADH1 terminator: S. cerevisiae ADH1; transcription terminator for the S. cerevisiae alcohol dehydrogenase 1 (ADH1) gene
   1159..1192    -  protein_bind   loxP: Cre-mediated recombination occurs in the 8-bp core sequence (GCATACAT). Cre recombinase
   1247..1590    +  promoter       TEF promoter: Ashbya gossypii TEF promoter
   1591..2244    +  CDS            S. pombe his5: imidazoleglycerol-phosphate dehydratase, required for histidine biosynthesis; Schizosaccharomyces pombe his5; yeast auxotrophic marker; corresponds to S. cerevisiae HIS3
   2250..2447    +  terminator     TEF terminator: Ashbya gossypii TEF terminator
   2507..2540    -  protein_bind   loxP: Cre-mediated recombination occurs in the 8-bp core sequence (GCATACAT). Cre recombinase
   2594..2612    -  promoter       T7 promoter: promoter for bacteriophage T7 RNA polymerase
   2634..2687    -  CDS            lacI (fragment): lac repressor; lacI; The lac repressor binds to the lac operator to inhibit transcription in E. coli. This inhibition can be relieved by adding lactose or isopropyl-β-D-thiogalactopyranoside (IPTG).
   2870..3458    -  rep_origin     ori: high-copy-number ColE1/pMB1/pBR322/pUC origin of replication
   3629..4489    -  CDS            AmpR: β-lactamase; bla; confers resistance to ampicillin, carbenicillin, and related antibiotics
   4490..4594    -  promoter       AmpR promoter: bla
   4689..4724    +  CDS            rop (fragment): Rop protein, which maintains plasmids at low copy number; rop
   4826..4877    +  misc_feature   bom (fragment): basis of mobility region from pBR322
   4940..2       +  promoter       SP6 promoter (across the origin): promoter for bacteriophage SP6 RNA polymerase
>Addgene plasmid #207015 | IAA17-4flag-HIS5 | addgene full sequence | sequence record 422262 | Addgene NGS Result
GAACGCGGCCGCCAGCTGAAGCTTCGTACGCTGCAGGTCGTGGGATTCCTGGGTTAATTAACATGATGGG
CAGTGTCGAGCTGAATCTGAGGGAGACTGAGCTGTGTCTTGGTCTTCCCGGTGGAGATACAGTGGCTCCG
GTAACCGGAAACAAGAGAGGGTTCTCAGAGACGGTTGATCTGAAGCTAAATCTGAATAATGAGCCTGCAA
ACAAGGAAGGATCTACGACTCATGACGTCGTGACTTTTGATTCCAAGGAGAAGAGTGCTTGTCCTAAAGA
TCCAGCCAAACCTCCGGCCAAGGCACAAGTTGTGGGATGGCCACCGGTGAGATCATACCGGAAGAACGTG
ATGGTTTCCTGCCAAAAATCAAGCGGTGGCCCGGAGGCGGCGGCGTTCGTGAAGGTATCAATGGACGGAG
CACCGTACTTGAGGAAAATCGATTTGAGGATGTATAAAAGCTACGATGAGCTTTCTAATGCTTTGTCCAA
CATGTTCAGCTCTTTTACCATGGGCAAACATGGAGGAGAAGAAGGAATGATAGACTTCATGAATGAGAGG
AAATTGATGGATTTGGTGAATAGCTGGGACTATGTTCCCTCTTATGAAGACAAAGACGGTGATTGGATGC
TCGTCGGCGACGTTCCTTGGCCAATGTTCGTCGATACATGCAAGCGTTTACGTCTCATGAAAGGATCGGA
TGCCATTGGTCTCGCTCCGAGGGCGATGGAGAAGTGCAAGAGCAGAGCTGCTAGCGGGTTAATTAACATC
GCTAGCGATTATAAAGATGATGATGATAAACCTAGCGATTATAAAGATGATGATGATAAACCTAGCGATT
ATAAAGATGATGATGATAAACCTAGCGATTATAAAGATGATGATGATAAACCTAGGTGAGGCGCGCCACT
TCTAAATAAGCGAATTTCTTATGATTTATGATTTTTATTATTAAATAAGTTATAAAAAAAATAAGTGTAT
ACAAATTTTAAAGTGACTCTTAGGTTTTAAAACGAAAATTCTTATTCTTGAGTAACTCTTTCCTGTAGGT
CAGGTTGCTTTCTCAGGTATAGTATGAGGTCGCTCTTATTGACCACACCTCTACCGGCAGATCCGCTAGG
GATAACAGGGTAATATCTGCAGGTCGACAACCCTTAATATAACTTCGTATAATGTATGCTATACGAAGTT
ATTAGGTCTAGAGATCTGTTTAGCTTGCCTCGTCCCCGCCGGGTCACCCGGCCAGCGACATGGAGGCCCA
GAATACCCTCCTTGACAGTCTTGACGTGCGCAGCTCAGGGGCATGATGTGACTGTCGCCCGTACATTTAG
CCCATACATCCCCATGTATAATCATTTGCATCCATACATTTTGATGGCCGCACGGCGCGAAGCAAAAATT
ACGGCTCCTCGCTGCAGACCTGCGAGCAGGGAAACGCTCCCCTCACAGACGCGTTGAATTGTCCCCACGC
CGCGCCCCTGTAGAGAAATATAAAAGGTTAGGATTTGCCACTGAGGTTCTTCTTTCATATACTTCCTTTT
AAAATCTTGCTAGGATACAGTTCTCACATCACATCCGAACATAAACAACCATGGGTAGGAGGGCTTTTGT
AGAAAGAAATACGAACGAAACGAAAATCAGCGTTGCCATCGCTTTGGACAAAGCTCCCTTACCTGAAGAG
TCGAATTTTATTGATGAACTTATAACTTCCAAGCATGCAAACCAAAAGGGAGAACAAGTAATCCAAGTAG
ACACGGGAATTGGATTCCTGGATCACATGTATCATGCACTGGCTAAACATGCAGGCTGGAGCTTACGACT
TTACTCAAGAGGTGATTTAATCATCGATGATCATCACACTGCAGAAGATACTGCTATTGCACTTGGTATT
GCATTCAAGCAGGCTATGGGTAACTTTGCCGGCGTTAAAAGATTTGGACATGCTTATTGTCCACTTGACG
AAGCCCTTTCTAGAAGCGTAGTTGACTTGTCGGGACGGCCCTATGCTGTTATCGATTTGGGATTAAAGCG
TGAAAAGGTTGGGGAATTGTCCTGTGAAATGATCCCTCACTTACTATATTCCTTTTCGGTAGCAGCTGGA
ATTACTTTGCATGTTACCTGCTTATATGGTAGTAATGACCATCATCGTGCTGAAAGCGCTTTTAAATCTC
TGGCTGTTGCCATGCGCGCGGCTACTAGTCTTACTGGAAGTTCTGAAGTCCCAAGCACGAAGGGAGTGTT
GTAAAGAGTACTGACAATAAAAAGATTCTTGTTTTCAAGAACTTGTCATTTGTATAGTTTTTTTATATTG
TAGTTGTTCTATTTTAATCAAATGTTAGCGTGATTTATATTTTTTTTCGCCTCGACATCATCTGCCCAGA
TGCGAAGTTAAGTGCGCAGAAAGTAATATCATGCGTCAATCGTATGTGAATGCTGGTCGCTATACTGCTG
TCGATTCGATACTAACGCCGCCATCCAGTTTAAACGAGCTCTCGAGAACCCTTAATATAACTTCGTATAA
TGTATGCTATACGAAGTTATTAGGTGATATCAGATCCACTAGTGGCCTATGCGGCCGCGGATCTGCCGGT
CTCCCTATAGTGAGTCGTATTAATTTCGATAAGCCAGGTTAACCTGCATTAATGAATCGGCCAACGCGCG
GGGAGAGGCGGTTTGCGTATTGGGCGCTCTTCCGCTTCCTCGCTCACTGACTCGCTGCGCTCGGTCGTTC
GGCTGCGGCGAGCGGTATCAGCTCACTCAAAGGCGGTAATACGGTTATCCACAGAATCAGGGGATAACGC
AGGAAAGAACATGTGAGCAAAAGGCCAGCAAAAGGCCAGGAACCGTAAAAAGGCCGCGTTGCTGGCGTTT
TTCCATAGGCTCCGCCCCCCTGACGAGCATCACAAAAATCGACGCTCAAGTCAGAGGTGGCGAAACCCGA
CAGGACTATAAAGATACCAGGCGTTTCCCCCTGGAAGCTCCCTCGTGCGCTCTCCTGTTCCGACCCTGCC
GCTTACCGGATACCTGTCCGCCTTTCTCCCTTCGGGAAGCGTGGCGCTTTCTCATAGCTCACGCTGTAGG
TATCTCAGTTCGGTGTAGGTCGTTCGCTCCAAGCTGGGCTGTGTGCACGAACCCCCCGTTCAGCCCGACC
GCTGCGCCTTATCCGGTAACTATCGTCTTGAGTCCAACCCGGTAAGACACGACTTATCGCCACTGGCAGC
AGCCACTGGTAACAGGATTAGCAGAGCGAGGTATGTAGGCGGTGCTACAGAGTTCTTGAAGTGGTGGCCT
AACTACGGCTACACTAGAAGAACAGTATTTGGTATCTGCGCTCTGCTGAAGCCAGTTACCTTCGGAAAAA
GAGTTGGTAGCTCTTGATCCGGCAAACAAACCACCGCTGGTAGCGGTGGTTTTTTTGTTTGCAAGCAGCA
GATTACGCGCAGAAAAAAAGGATCTCAAGAAGATCCTTTGATCTTTTCTACGGGGTCTGACGCTCAGTGG
AACGAAAACTCACGTTAAGGGATTTTGGTCATGAGATTATCAAAAAGGATCTTCACCTAGATCCTTTTAA
ATTAAAAATGAAGTTTTAAATCAATCTAAAGTATATATGAGTAAACTTGGTCTGACAGTTACCAATGCTT
AATCAGTGAGGCACCTATCTCAGCGATCTGTCTATTTCGTTCATCCATAGTTGCCTGACTCCCCGTCGTG
TAGATAACTACGATACGGGAGGGCTTACCATCTGGCCCCAGTGCTGCAATGATACCGCGAGACCCACGCT
CACCGGCTCCAGATTTATCAGCAATAAACCAGCCAGCCGGAAGGGCCGAGCGCAGAAGTGGTCCTGCAAC
TTTATCCGCCTCCATCCAGTCTATTAATTGTTGCCGGGAAGCTAGAGTAAGTAGTTCGCCAGTTAATAGT
TTGCGCAACGTTGTTGCCATTGCTACAGGCATCGTGGTGTCACGCTCGTCGTTTGGTATGGCTTCATTCA
GCTCCGGTTCCCAACGATCAAGGCGAGTTACATGATCCCCCATGTTGTGCAAAAAAGCGGTTAGCTCCTT
CGGTCCTCCGATCGTTGTCAGAAGTAAGTTGGCCGCAGTGTTATCACTCATGGTTATGGCAGCACTGCAT
AATTCTCTTACTGTCATGCCATCCGTAAGATGCTTTTCTGTGACTGGTGAGTACTCAACCAAGTCATTCT
GAGAATAGTGTATGCGGCGACCGAGTTGCTCTTGCCCGGCGTCAATACGGGATAATACCGCGCCACATAG
CAGAACTTTAAAAGTGCTCATCATTGGAAAACGTTCTTCGGGGCGAAAACTCTCAAGGATCTTACCGCTG
TTGAGATCCAGTTCGATGTAACCCACTCGTGCACCCAACTGATCTTCAGCATCTTTTACTTTCACCAGCG
TTTCTGGGTGAGCAAAAACAGGAAGGCAAAATGCCGCAAAAAAGGGAATAAGGGCGACACGGAAATGTTG
AATACTCATACTCTTCCTTTTTCAATATTATTGAAGCATTTATCAGGGTTATTGTCTCATGAGCGGATAC
ATATTTGAATGTATTTAGAAAAATAAACAAATAGGGGTTCCGCGCACATTTCCCCGAAAAGTGCCACCTG
ACGTCTAAGAAACCATTATTATCATGACATTAACCTATAAAAATAGGCGTATCACGAGGCCCTTTCGTCT
CGCGCGTTTCGGTGATGACGGTGAAAACCTCTGACACATGCAGCTCCCGGAGACGGTCACAGCTTGTCTG
TAAGCGGATGCCGGGAGCAGACAAGCCCGTCAGGGCGCGTCAGCGGGTGTTGGCGGGTGTCGGGGCTGGC
TTAACTATGCGGCATCAGAGCAGATTGTACTGAGAGTGCACCATATGGACATATTGTCGTTAGAACGCGG
CTACAATTAATACATAACCTTATGTATCATACACATACGATTTAGGTGACACTATA
